Addgene plasmid #64158: sgRNA2_GAL4UAS-Luciferase reporter
Purpose: Photoactivatable transcription system. Lentiviral expression of sgRNA2 to target GAL4UAS-luciferase. Also contains a CMV-puro-t2A-mCherry expression cassette
Depositing lab: Moritoshi Sato. Depositing organization: The University of Tokyo. Publication: CRISPR-Cas9-based Photoactivatable Transcription System. Nihongaki Y, Yamamoto S, Kawano F, Suzuki H, Sato M. Chem Biol. 2015 Feb 19;22(2):169-74. doi: 10.1016/j.chembiol.2014.12.011. Epub 2015 Jan 22. PubMed 25619936.
Backbone
  Vector backbone: pgRNA-humanized
  Backbone manufacturer: Stanley Qi, Addgene plasmid 44248
  Total vector size (bp): 8309
  Vector type: Mammalian Expression, Lentiviral, CRISPR
  Selectable markers: Puromycin
Growth in bacteria
  Bacterial resistance: Ampicillin, 100 μg/mL
  Growth temperature: 37°C
  Growth strain: Stbl3
  Copy number: High Copy
Gene/Insert
  Gene/Insert name: sgRNA2 for GAL4UAS-Luciferase reporter
  gRNA/shRNA sequence: TGGGGACAGTACTCCGCTCGAGT
  Species: Synthetic
  Promoter: U6
  Cloning method: Restriction Enzyme; 5′ cloning site BstX1 (not destroyed); 3′ cloning site NotI (not destroyed)
  Sequencing primers: 5′ AAGGAAACTCACCCTAACTG
Terms and licenses: Academic/Nonprofit Terms; Industry Terms: Not Available to Industry
How to cite: sgRNA2_GAL4UAS-Luciferase reporter was a gift from Moritoshi Sato (Addgene plasmid # 64158 ; http://n2t.net/addgene:64158 ; RRID:Addgene_64158)
