[The description below was written by a language model from this plasmid's Addgene catalogue record and pLannotate feature annotations shown in this document.]
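Description:
sgRNA2_GAL4UAS-Luciferase reporter is an 8.3 kb lentiviral CRISPR guide-expression plasmid built on the pgRNA-humanized backbone. It is maintained in bacteria through a high-copy ColE1/pUC-type origin and an ampicillin resistance gene. The lentiviral portion is driven by a CMV enhancer/promoter fused to a truncated HIV-1 5′ LTR, followed by the Ψ packaging signal with a gag fragment, the Rev response element and the cPPT/CTS. On the 3′ side sit a WPRE and a second truncated LTR preceded by a nef-derived fragment. Together these elements allow the genomic RNA to be produced, exported, packaged and integrated when packaging functions are supplied in trans.

The payload is a synthetic single guide RNA, recorded as being under a U6 promoter and cloned between BstXI and NotI sites. The automated feature table does not annotate the U6 promoter itself, but it does show the Streptococcus pyogenes gRNA scaffold. Immediately upstream of the scaffold is a short match to a GAL4 UAS repeat, which most likely reflects the spacer's complementarity to the UAS region of the target reporter rather than a functional UAS element. Downstream, a second CMV enhancer/promoter drives puromycin N-acetyltransferase and mCherry, described in the record as joined by a T2A peptide. Transduced or transfected mammalian cells can therefore be selected with puromycin and identified by red fluorescence. Two loxP sites flank the guide and marker region, which would in principle permit Cre-mediated excision.

The plasmid was made as one component of a photoactivatable CRISPR-Cas9-based transcription system. It supplies a guide that directs the Cas9-based activator to a GAL4UAS-luciferase reporter, so that light-induced transcriptional activation can be read out as luciferase activity.
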