Features (pLannotate 1.2.2; 25 found; start..end, strand, type, name):
    209..242     +  protein_bind   loxP: Cre-mediated recombination occurs in the 8-bp core sequence (GCATACAT). Cre recombinase
    330..346     -  protein_bind   5X UAS (fragment): five tandem copies of the "ScaI site" 17-mer CGGAGTACTGTCCTCCG, an upstream activating sequence (UAS) that efficiently binds yeast Gal4 (Webster et al., 1988; Pfeiffer et al., 2010) GAL4
    350..425     +  misc_RNA       gRNA scaffold: guide RNA scaffold for the Streptococcus pyogenes CRISPR/Cas9 system
    550..853     +  enhancer       CMV enhancer: human cytomegalovirus immediate early enhancer
    854..1057    +  promoter       CMV promoter: human cytomegalovirus (CMV) immediate early promoter
   1091..1687    +  CDS            PuroR: puromycin N-acetyltransferase; pac from Streptomyces alboniger; confers resistance to puromycin
   1763..2470    +  CDS            mCherry: mCherry is a basic (constitutively fluorescent) red fluorescent protein published in 2004, derived from Discosoma sp.. It is reported to be a very rapidly-maturing monomer with low acid sensitivity.
   2493..2526    +  protein_bind   loxP: Cre-mediated recombination occurs in the 8-bp core sequence (GCATACAT). Cre recombinase
   2559..2582    +  misc_feature   MCS (fragment): pBluescript multiple cloning site
   2582..3170    +  misc_feature   WPRE: woodchuck hepatitis virus posttranscriptional regulatory element
   3171..3190    +  misc_feature   MCS (fragment): pBluescript multiple cloning site
   3192..3692    +  CDS            nef (fragment): NEF_HV1LA - Experimental evidence at protein level: Swiss-Prot protein existence level 1. Extracellular Nef protein targets CD4(+) T-lymphocytes for apoptosis by interacting with CXCR4 surface receptors. From Human immunodeficiency virus type 1 group M subtype B (isolate Lai) (HIV-1).
   3699..3879    +  LTR            5' LTR (truncated): truncated 5' long terminal repeat (LTR) from HIV-1
   3941..4529    -  rep_origin     ori: high-copy-number ColE1/pMB1/pBR322/pUC origin of replication
   4700..5560    -  CDS            AmpR: β-lactamase; bla; confers resistance to ampicillin, carbenicillin, and related antibiotics
   5561..5665    -  promoter       AmpR promoter: bla
   5733..5785    -  misc_feature   bom (fragment): basis of mobility region from pBR322
   5940..6319    +  enhancer       CMV enhancer: human cytomegalovirus immediate early enhancer
   6320..6519    +  promoter       CMV promoter: human cytomegalovirus (CMV) immediate early promoter
   6537..6717    +  LTR            5' LTR (truncated): truncated 5' long terminal repeat (LTR) from HIV-1
   6764..6889    +  misc_feature   HIV-1 Ψ: packaging signal of human immunodeficiency virus type 1
   6873..7211    +  CDS            HIV-1 gag (fragment): gag protein from human immunodeficiency virus 1; gag
   7388..7621    +  misc_feature   RRE: The Rev response element (RRE) of HIV-1 allows for Rev-dependent mRNA export from the nucleus to the cytoplasm.
   7998..8098    +  CDS            Rev (fragment): human immunodeficiency virus 1 (HIV-1) Rev protein; rev; enhances nuclear export of unspliced and incompletely spliced viral mRNAs
   8148..8265    +  misc_feature   cPPT/CTS: central polypurine tract and central termination sequence of HIV-1
>Addgene plasmid #64158 | sgRNA2_GAL4UAS-Luciferase reporter | depositor full sequence | sequence record 107442 | sgRNA2_GAL4UAS-Luciferase reporter sequence 8309 bps
GGGCCCGCTCTAGAGATCCGACGCGCCATCTCTAGGCCCGCGCCGGCCCCCTCGCACAGACTTGTGGGAG
AAGCTCGGCTACTCCCCTGCCCCGGTTAATTTGCATATAATATTTCCTAGTAACTATAGAGGCTTAATGT
GCGATAAAAGACAGATAATCTGTTCTTTTTAATACTAGCTACATTTTACATGATAGGCTTGGATTTCTAT
AACTTCGTATAGCATACATTATACGAAGTTATAAACAGCACAAAAGGAAACTCACCCTAACTGTAAAGTA
ATTGTGTGTTTTGAGACTATAAGTATCCCTTGGAGAACCACCTTGTTGGGGACAGTACTCCGCTCGAGTG
TTTTAGAGCTAGAAATAGCAAGTTAAAATAAGGCTAGTCCGTTATCAACTTGAAAAAGTGGCACCGAGTC
GGTGCTTTTTTTCTCGAGTACTAGGATCCATTAGGCGGCCGCGTGGATAACCGTATTACCGCCATGCATT
AGTTATTAATAGTAATCAATTACGGGGTCATTAGTTCATAGCCCATATATGGAGTTCCGCGTTACATAAC
TTACGGTAAATGGCCCGCCTGGCTGACCGCCCAACGACCCCCGCCCATTGACGTCAATAATGACGTATGT
TCCCATAGTAACGCCAATAGGGACTTTCCATTGACGTCAATGGGTGGAGTATTTACGGTAAACTGCCCAC
TTGGCAGTACATCAAGTGTATCATATGCCAAGTACGCCCCCTATTGACGTCAATGACGGTAAATGGCCCG
CCTGGCATTATGCCCAGTACATGACCTTATGGGACTTTCCTACTTGGCAGTACATCTACGTATTAGTCAT
CGCTATTACCATGGTGATGCGGTTTTGGCAGTACATCAATGGGCGTGGATAGCGGTTTGACTCACGGGGA
TTTCCAAGTCTCCACCCCATTGACGTCAATGGGAGTTTGTTTTGGCACCAAAATCAACGGGACTTTCCAA
AATGTCGTAACAACTCCGCCCCATTGACGCAAATGGGCGGTAGGCGTGTACGGTGGGAGGTCTATATAAG
CAGAGCTGGTTTAGTGAACCGTCAGATCCGCTAGCCCACCATGACCGAGTACAAGCCCACGGTGCGCCTC
GCCACCCGCGACGACGTCCCCCGGGCCGTACGCACCCTCGCCGCCGCGTTCGCCGACTACCCCGCCACGC
GCCACACCGTCGACCCGGACCGCCACATCGAGCGGGTCACCGAGCTGCAAGAACTCTTCCTCACGCGCGT
CGGGCTCGACATCGGCAAGGTGTGGGTCGCGGACGACGGCGCCGCGGTGGCGGTCTGGACCACGCCGGAG
AGCGTCGAAGCGGGGGCGGTGTTCGCCGAGATCGGCCCGCGCATGGCCGAGTTGAGCGGTTCCCGGCTGG
CCGCGCAGCAACAGATGGAAGGCCTCCTGGCGCCGCACCGGCCCAAGGAGCCCGCGTGGTTCCTGGCCAC
CGTCGGCGTCTCGCCCGACCACCAGGGCAAGGGTCTGGGCAGCGCCGTCGTGCTCCCCGGAGTGGAGGCG
GCCGAGCGCGCCGGGGTGCCCGCCTTCCTGGAGACCTCCGCGCCCCGCAACCTCCCCTTCTACGAGCGGC
TCGGCTTCACCGTCACCGCCGACGTCGAGGTGCCCGAAGGACCGCGCACCTGGTGCATGACCCGCAAGCC
CGGTGCCGGATCGGGAGAGGGCAGAGGAAGTCTGCTAACATGCGGTGACGTCGAGGAGAATCCTGGCCCA
CCGGTCGCCACCATGGTGAGCAAGGGCGAGGAGGATAACATGGCCATCATCAAGGAGTTCATGCGCTTCA
AGGTGCACATGGAGGGCTCCGTGAACGGCCACGAGTTCGAGATCGAGGGCGAGGGCGAGGGCCGCCCCTA
CGAGGGCACCCAGACCGCCAAGCTGAAGGTGACCAAGGGTGGCCCCCTGCCCTTCGCCTGGGACATCCTG
TCCCCTCAGTTCATGTACGGCTCCAAGGCCTACGTGAAGCACCCCGCCGACATCCCCGACTACTTGAAGC
TGTCCTTCCCCGAGGGCTTCAAGTGGGAGCGCGTGATGAACTTCGAGGACGGCGGCGTGGTGACCGTGAC
CCAGGACTCCTCCCTGCAGGACGGCGAGTTCATCTACAAGGTGAAGCTGCGCGGCACCAACTTCCCCTCC
GACGGCCCCGTAATGCAGAAGAAGACCATGGGCTGGGAGGCCTCCTCCGAGCGGATGTACCCCGAGGACG
GCGCCCTGAAGGGCGAGATCAAGCAGAGGCTGAAGCTGAAGGACGGCGGCCACTACGACGCTGAGGTCAA
GACCACCTACAAGGCCAAGAAGCCCGTGCAGCTGCCCGGCGCCTACAACGTCAACATCAAGTTGGACATC
ACCTCCCACAACGAGGACTACACCATCGTGGAACAGTACGAACGCGCCGAGGGCCGCCACTCCACCGGCG
GCATGGACGAGCTGTACAAGTAAGAATTCGTCGAGGGACCTAATAACTTCGTATAGCATACATTATACGA
AGTTATACATGTTTAAGGGTTCCGGTTCCACTAGGTACAATTCGATATCAAGCTTATCGATAATCAACCT
CTGGATTACAAAATTTGTGAAAGATTGACTGGTATTCTTAACTATGTTGCTCCTTTTACGCTATGTGGAT
ACGCTGCTTTAATGCCTTTGTATCATGCTATTGCTTCCCGTATGGCTTTCATTTTCTCCTCCTTGTATAA
ATCCTGGTTGCTGTCTCTTTATGAGGAGTTGTGGCCCGTTGTCAGGCAACGTGGCGTGGTGTGCACTGTG
TTTGCTGACGCAACCCCCACTGGTTGGGGCATTGCCACCACCTGTCAGCTCCTTTCCGGGACTTTCGCTT
TCCCCCTCCCTATTGCCACGGCGGAACTCATCGCCGCCTGCCTTGCCCGCTGCTGGACAGGGGCTCGGCT
GTTGGGCACTGACAATTCCGTGGTGTTGTCGGGGAAATCATCGTCCTTTCCTTGGCTGCTCGCCTGTGTT
GCCACCTGGATTCTGCGCGGGACGTCCTTCTGCTACGTCCCTTCGGCCCTCAATCCAGCGGACCTTCCTT
CCCGCGGCCTGCTGCCGGCTCTGCGGCCTCTTCCGCGTCTTCGCCTTCGCCCTCAGACGAGTCGGATCTC
CCTTTGGGCCGCCTCCCCGCATCGATACCGTCGACCTCGATCGAGACCTAGAAAAACATGGAGCAATCAC
AAGTAGCAATACAGCAGCTACCAATGCTGATTGTGCCTGGCTAGAAGCACAAGAGGAGGAGGAGGTGGGT
TTTCCAGTCACACCTCAGGTACCTTTAAGACCAATGACTTACAAGGCAGCTGTAGATCTTAGCCACTTTT
TAAAAGAAAAGGGGGGACTGGAAGGGCTAATTCACTCCCAACGAAGACAAGATATCCTTGATCTGTGGAT
CTACCACACACAAGGCTACTTCCCTGATTGGCAGAACTACACACCAGGGCCAGGGATCAGATATCCACTG
ACCTTTGGATGGTGCTACAAGCTAGTACCAGTTGAGCAAGAGAAGGTAGAAGAAGCCAATGAAGGAGAGA
ACACCCGCTTGTTACACCCTGTGAGCCTGCATGGGATGGATGACCCGGAGAGAGAAGTATTAGAGTGGAG
GTTTGACAGCCGCCTAGCATTTCATCACATGGCCCGAGAGCTGCATCCGGACTGTACTGGGTCTCTCTGG
TTAGACCAGATCTGAGCCTGGGAGCTCTCTGGCTAACTAGGGAACCCACTGCTTAAGCCTCAATAAAGCT
TGCCTTGAGTGCTTCAAGTAGTGTGTGCCCGTCTGTTGTGTGACTCTGGTAACTAGAGATCCCTCAGACC
CTTTTAGTCAGTGTGGAAAATCTCTAGCAGCATGTGAGCAAAAGGCCAGCAAAAGGCCAGGAACCGTAAA
AAGGCCGCGTTGCTGGCGTTTTTCCATAGGCTCCGCCCCCCTGACGAGCATCACAAAAATCGACGCTCAA
GTCAGAGGTGGCGAAACCCGACAGGACTATAAAGATACCAGGCGTTTCCCCCTGGAAGCTCCCTCGTGCG
CTCTCCTGTTCCGACCCTGCCGCTTACCGGATACCTGTCCGCCTTTCTCCCTTCGGGAAGCGTGGCGCTT
TCTCATAGCTCACGCTGTAGGTATCTCAGTTCGGTGTAGGTCGTTCGCTCCAAGCTGGGCTGTGTGCACG
AACCCCCCGTTCAGCCCGACCGCTGCGCCTTATCCGGTAACTATCGTCTTGAGTCCAACCCGGTAAGACA
CGACTTATCGCCACTGGCAGCAGCCACTGGTAACAGGATTAGCAGAGCGAGGTATGTAGGCGGTGCTACA
GAGTTCTTGAAGTGGTGGCCTAACTACGGCTACACTAGAAGAACAGTATTTGGTATCTGCGCTCTGCTGA
AGCCAGTTACCTTCGGAAAAAGAGTTGGTAGCTCTTGATCCGGCAAACAAACCACCGCTGGTAGCGGTGG
TTTTTTTGTTTGCAAGCAGCAGATTACGCGCAGAAAAAAAGGATCTCAAGAAGATCCTTTGATCTTTTCT
ACGGGGTCTGACGCTCAGTGGAACGAAAACTCACGTTAAGGGATTTTGGTCATGAGATTATCAAAAAGGA
TCTTCACCTAGATCCTTTTAAATTAAAAATGAAGTTTTAAATCAATCTAAAGTATATATGAGTAAACTTG
GTCTGACAGTTACCAATGCTTAATCAGTGAGGCACCTATCTCAGCGATCTGTCTATTTCGTTCATCCATA
GTTGCCTGACTCCCCGTCGTGTAGATAACTACGATACGGGAGGGCTTACCATCTGGCCCCAGTGCTGCAA
TGATACCGCGAGACCCACGCTCACCGGCTCCAGATTTATCAGCAATAAACCAGCCAGCCGGAAGGGCCGA
GCGCAGAAGTGGTCCTGCAACTTTATCCGCCTCCATCCAGTCTATTAATTGTTGCCGGGAAGCTAGAGTA
AGTAGTTCGCCAGTTAATAGTTTGCGCAACGTTGTTGCCATTGCTACAGGCATCGTGGTGTCACGCTCGT
CGTTTGGTATGGCTTCATTCAGCTCCGGTTCCCAACGATCAAGGCGAGTTACATGATCCCCCATGTTGTG
CAAAAAAGCGGTTAGCTCCTTCGGTCCTCCGATCGTTGTCAGAAGTAAGTTGGCCGCAGTGTTATCACTC
ATGGTTATGGCAGCACTGCATAATTCTCTTACTGTCATGCCATCCGTAAGATGCTTTTCTGTGACTGGTG
AGTACTCAACCAAGTCATTCTGAGAATAGTGTATGCGGCGACCGAGTTGCTCTTGCCCGGCGTCAATACG
GGATAATACCGCGCCACATAGCAGAACTTTAAAAGTGCTCATCATTGGAAAACGTTCTTCGGGGCGAAAA
CTCTCAAGGATCTTACCGCTGTTGAGATCCAGTTCGATGTAACCCACTCGTGCACCCAACTGATCTTCAG
CATCTTTTACTTTCACCAGCGTTTCTGGGTGAGCAAAAACAGGAAGGCAAAATGCCGCAAAAAAGGGAAT
AAGGGCGACACGGAAATGTTGAATACTCATACTCTTCCTTTTTCAATATTATTGAAGCATTTATCAGGGT
TATTGTCTCATGAGCGGATACATATTTGAATGTATTTAGAAAAATAAACAAATAGGGGTTCCGCGCACAT
TTCCCCGAAAAGTGCCACCTGACGCTTAAGCGGTCGACGGATCGGGAGATCTCCCGATCCCCTATGGTGC
ACTCTCAGTACAATCTGCTCTGATGCCGCATAGTTAAGCCAGTATCTGCTCCCTGCTTGTGTGTTGGAGG
TCGCTGAGTAGTGCGCGAGCAAAATTTAAGCTACAACAAGGCAAGGCTTGACCGACAATTGCATGAAGAA
TCTGCTTAGGGTTAGGCGTTTTGCGCTGCTTCGCGATGTACGGGCCAGATATACGCGTTGACATTGATTA
TTGACTAGTTATTAATAGTAATCAATTACGGGGTCATTAGTTCATAGCCCATATATGGAGTTCCGCGTTA
CATAACTTACGGTAAATGGCCCGCCTGGCTGACCGCCCAACGACCCCCGCCCATTGACGTCAATAATGAC
GTATGTTCCCATAGTAACGCCAATAGGGACTTTCCATTGACGTCAATGGGTGGAGTATTTACGGTAAACT
GCCCACTTGGCAGTACATCAAGTGTATCATATGCCAAGTACGCCCCCTATTGACGTCAATGACGGTAAAT
GGCCCGCCTGGCATTATGCCCAGTACATGACCTTATGGGACTTTCCTACTTGGCAGTACATCTACGTATT
AGTCATCGCTATTACCATGGTGATGCGGTTTTGGCAGTACATCAATGGGCGTGGATAGCGGTTTGACTCA
CGGGGATTTCCAAGTCTCCACCCCATTGACGTCAATGGGAGTTTGTTTTGGCACCAAAATCAACGGGACT
TTCCAAAATGTCGTAACAACTCCGCCCCATTGACGCAAATGGGCGGTAGGCGTGTACGGTGGGAGGTCTA
TATAAGCAGCGCGTTTTGCCTGTACTGGGTCTCTCTGGTTAGACCAGATCTGAGCCTGGGAGCTCTCTGG
CTAACTAGGGAACCCACTGCTTAAGCCTCAATAAAGCTTGCCTTGAGTGCTTCAAGTAGTGTGTGCCCGT
CTGTTGTGTGACTCTGGTAACTAGAGATCCCTCAGACCCTTTTAGTCAGTGTGGAAAATCTCTAGCAGTG
GCGCCCGAACAGGGACTTGAAAGCGAAAGGGAAACCAGAGGAGCTCTCTCGACGCAGGACTCGGCTTGCT
GAAGCGCGCACGGCAAGAGGCGAGGGGCGGCGACTGGTGAGTACGCCAAAAATTTTGACTAGCGGAGGCT
AGAAGGAGAGAGATGGGTGCGAGAGCGTCAGTATTAAGCGGGGGAGAATTAGATCGCGATGGGAAAAAAT
TCGGTTAAGGCCAGGGGGAAAGAAAAAATATAAATTAAAACATATAGTATGGGCAAGCAGGGAGCTAGAA
CGATTCGCAGTTAATCCTGGCCTGTTAGAAACATCAGAAGGCTGTAGACAAATACTGGGACAGCTACAAC
CATCCCTTCAGACAGGATCAGAAGAACTTAGATCATTATATAATACAGTAGCAACCCTCTATTGTGTGCA
TCAAAGGATAGAGATAAAAGACACCAAGGAAGCTTTAGACAAGATAGAGGAAGAGCAAAACAAAAGTAAG
ACCACCGCACAGCAAGCGGCCGGCCGCGCTGATCTTCAGACCTGGAGGAGGAGATATGAGGGACAATTGG
AGAAGTGAATTATATAAATATAAAGTAGTAAAAATTGAACCATTAGGAGTAGCACCCACCAAGGCAAAGA
GAAGAGTGGTGCAGAGAGAAAAAAGAGCAGTGGGAATAGGAGCTTTGTTCCTTGGGTTCTTGGGAGCAGC
AGGAAGCACTATGGGCGCAGCGTCAATGACGCTGACGGTACAGGCCAGACAATTATTGTCTGGTATAGTG
CAGCAGCAGAACAATTTGCTGAGGGCTATTGAGGCGCAACAGCATCTGTTGCAACTCACAGTCTGGGGCA
TCAAGCAGCTCCAGGCAAGAATCCTGGCTGTGGAAAGATACCTAAAGGATCAACAGCTCCTGGGGATTTG
GGGTTGCTCTGGAAAACTCATTTGCACCACTGCTGTGCCTTGGAATGCTAGTTGGAGTAATAAATCTCTG
GAACAGATTTGGAATCACACGACCTGGATGGAGTGGGACAGAGAAATTAACAATTACACAAGCTTAATAC
ACTCCTTAATTGAAGAATCGCAAAACCAGCAAGAAAAGAATGAACAAGAATTATTGGAATTAGATAAATG
GGCAAGTTTGTGGAATTGGTTTAACATAACAAATTGGCTGTGGTATATAAAATTATTCATAATGATAGTA
GGAGGCTTGGTAGGTTTAAGAATAGTTTTTGCTGTACTTTCTATAGTGAATAGAGTTAGGCAGGGATATT
CACCATTATCGTTTCAGACCCACCTCCCAACCCCGAGGGGACCCGACAGGCCCGAAGGAATAGAAGAAGA
AGGTGGAGAGAGAGACAGAGACAGATCCATTCGATTAGTGAACGGATCGGCACTGCGTGCGCCAATTCTG
CAGACAAATGGCAGTATTCATCCACAATTTTAAAAGAAAAGGGGGGATTGGGGGGTACAGTGCAGGGGAA
AGAATAGTAGACATAATAGCAACAGACATACAAACTAAAGAATTACAAAAACAAATTACAAAAATTCAAA
ATTTTCGGGTTTATTACAGGGACAGCAGAGATCCAGTTTGGTTAGTACC
