>Addgene plasmid #64158 | sgRNA2_GAL4UAS-Luciferase reporter | addgene partial sequence | sequence record 109119 | mU6-F old 5'-cagcacaaaaggaaactcacc-3'
TATCCCTTGGAGAACCACCTTGTTGGGGACAGTACTCCGCTCGAGTGTTTTAGAGCTAGAAATAGCAAGT
TAAAATAAGGCTAGTCCGTTATCAACTTGAAAAAGTGGCACCGAGTCGGTGCTTTTTTTCTCGAGTACTA
GGATCCATTAGGCGGCCGCGTGGATAACCGTATTACCGCCATGCATTAGTTATTAATAGTAATCAATTAC
GGGGTCATTAGTTCATAGCCCATATATGGAGTTCCGCGTTACATAACTTACGGTAAATGGCCCGCCTGGC
TGACCGCCCAACGACCCCCGCCCATTGACGTCAATAATGACGTATGTTCCCATAGTAACGCCAATAGGGA
CTTTCCATTGACGTCAATGGGTGGAGTATTTACGGTAAACTGCCCACTTGGCAGTACATCAAGTGTATCA
TATGCCAAGTACGCCCCCTATTGACGTCAATGACGGTAAATGGCCCGCCTGGCATTATGCCCAGTACATG
ACCTTATGGGACTTTCCTACTTGGCAGTACATCTACGTATTAGTCATCGCTATTACCATGGTGATGCGGT
TTTGGCAGTACATCAATGGGCGTGGATAGCGGTTTGACTCACGGGGATTTCCAAGTCTCCACCCCATTGA
CGTCAATGGGAGTTTGTTTTGGCACCAAAATCAACGGGACTTTCCAAAATGTCGTAACAACTCCGCCCCA
TTGACGCAAATGGGCGGTAGGCGTGTACGGTGGGAGGTCTATATAAGCAGAGCTGGTTTAGTGAACCGTC
AGATCCGCTAGCCCACCATGACCGAGTACAAGCCCACGGTGCGCCTCGCCACCCGCGACGACGTCCC
