>Addgene plasmid #64158 | sgRNA2_GAL4UAS-Luciferase reporter | addgene partial sequence | sequence record 109475 | mCherry-R 5'-TTGGTCACCTTCAGCTTGG-3'
CCTCGATCTCGAACTCGTGGCCGTTCACGGAGCCCTCCATGTGCACCTTGAAGCGCATGAACTCCTTGAT
GATGGCCATGTTATCCTCCTCGCCCTTGCTCACCATGGTGGCGACCGGTGGGCCAGGATTCTCCTCGACG
TCACCGCATGTTAGCAGACTTCCTCTGCCCTCTCCCGATCCGGCACCGGGCTTGCGGGTCATGCACCAGG
TGCGCGGTCCTTCGGGCACCTCGACGTCGGCGGTGACGGTGAAGCCGAGCCGCTCGTAGAAGGGGAGGTT
GCGGGGCGCGGAGGTCTCCAGGAAGGCGGGCACCCCGGCGCGCTCGGCCGCCTCCACTCCGGGGAGCACG
ACGGCGCTGCCCAGACCCTTGCCCTGGTGGTCGGGCGAGACGCCGACGGTGGCCAGGAACCACGCGGGCT
CCTTGGGCCGGTGCGGCGCCAGGAGGCCTTCCATCTGTTGCTGCGCGGCCAGCCGGGAACCGCTCAACTC
GGCCATGCGCGGGCCGATCTCGGCGAACACCGCCCCCGCTTCGACGCTCTCCGGCGTGGTCCAGACCGCC
ACCGCGGCGCC
